>Addgene plasmid #171300 | pFTK028 | addgene full sequence | sequence record 349952 | Addgene NGS Result
GTGGCTCTTCAGTGGACGAAAGGGCCTCGTGATACGCCTATTTTTATAGGTTAATGTCATGATAATAATG
GTTTCTTAGACGTCAGGTGGCACTTTTCGGGGAAATGTGCGCGGAACCCCTATTTGTTTATTTTTCTAAA
TACATTCAAATATGTATCCGCTCATGAGACAATAACCCTGATAAATGCTTCAATAATATTGAAAAAGGAA
GAGTATGCGCTCACGCAACTGGTCCAGAACCTTGACCGAACGCAGCGGTGGTAACGGCGCAGTGGCGGTT
TTCATGGCTTGTTATGACTGTTTTTTTTTGGGGTACAGTCTATGCCTCGGGCATCCAAGCAGCAAGCGCG
TTACGCCGTGGGTCGATGTTTGATGTTATGGAGCAGCAACGATGTTACGCAGCAGGGCAGTCGCCCTAAA
ACAAAGTTAAACATCATGAGGGAAGCGGTGATCGCCGAAGTATCGACTCAACTATCAGAGGTAGTTGGCG
TCATCGAGCGCCATCTCGAACCGACGTTGCTGGCCGTACATTTGTACGGCTCCGCAGTGGATGGCGGCCT
GAAGCCACACAGCGATATTGATTTGCTGGTTACGGTGACCGTAAGGCTTGATGAAACAACGCGGCGAGCT
TTGATCAACGACCTTTTGGAAACTTCGGCTTCCCCTGGAGAGAGCGAGATTCTCCGCGCTGTAGAAGTCA
CCATTGTTGTGCACGACGACATCATTCCGTGGCGTTATCCAGCTAAGCGCGAACTGCAATTTGGAGAATG
GCAGCGCAATGACATTCTTGCAGGTATCTTCGAGCCAGCCACGATCGACATTGATCTGGCTATCTTGCTG
ACAAAAGCAAGAGAACATAGCGTTGCCTTGGTAGGTCCAGCGGCGGAGGAACTCTTTGATCCGGTTCCTG
AACAGGATCTATTTGAGGCGCTAAATGAAACCTTAACGCTATGGAACTCGCCGCCCGACTGGGCTGGCGA
TGAGCGAAATGTAGTGCTTACGTTGTCCCGCATTTGGTACAGCGCAGTAACCGGCAAAATCGCGCCGAAG
GATGTCGCTGCCGACTGGGCAATGGAGCGCCTGCCGGCCCAGTATCAGCCCGTCATACTTGAAGCTAGAC
AGGCTTATCTTGGACAAGAAGAAGATCGCTTGGCCTCGCGCGCAGATCAGTTGGAAGAATTTGTCCATTA
CGTAAAAGGCGAGATCACCAAGGTAGTCGGCAAATAACTGTCAGACCAAGTTTACTCATATATACTTTAG
ATTGATTTAAAACTTCATTTTTAATTTAAAAGGATCTAGGTGAAGATCCTTTTTGATAATCTCATGACCA
AAATCCCTTAACGTGAGTTTTCGTTCCACTGAGCGTCAGACCCCGTAGAAAAGATCAAAGGATCTTCTTG
AGATCCTTTTTTTCTGCGCGTAATCTGCTGCTTGCAAACAAAAAAACCACCGCTACCAGCGGTGGTTTGT
TTGCCGGATCAAGAGCTACCAACTCTTTTTCCGAAGGTAACTGGCTTCAGCAGAGCGCAGATACCAAATA
CTGTTCTTCTAGTGTAGCCGTAGTTAGGCCACCACTTCAAGAACTCTGTAGCACCGCCTACATACCTCGC
TCTGCTAATCCTGTTACCAGTGGCTGCTGCCAGTGGCGATAAGTCGTGTCTTACCGGGTTGGACTCAAGA
CGATAGTTACCGGATAAGGCGCAGCGGTCGGGCTGAACGGGGGGTTCGTGCACACAGCCCAGCTTGGAGC
GAACGACCTACACCGAACTGAGATACCTACAGCGTGAGCTATGAGAAAGCGCCACGCTTCCCGAAGGGAG
AAAGGCGGACAGGTATCCGGTAAGCGGCAGGGTCGGAACAGGAGAGCGCACGAGGGAGCTTCCAGGGGGA
AACGCCTGGTATCTTTATAGTCCTGTCGGGTTTCGCCACCTCTGACTTGAGCGTCGATTTTTGTGATGCT
CGTCAGGGGGGCGGAGCCTATGGAAAAACGCCAGCAACGCGGCCTTTTTACGGTTCCTGGCCTTTTGCTG
GCCTTTTGCTCACATGTTCTTTCCTGCGTTATCCCCTGATTCTGTGGATAACCGTATTACCGCCTTTGAG
TGAGCTGATACCGCTCGCCGCAGCCGAACGACCGAGCGCAGCGAGTCAGTGAGCGAGGAAGCGGAAGAGC
GCCCAATACGCAAACCGCCTCTCCCCGCGCGTTGGCCGATTCATTAATCACTCTGTGGTCTCAGGAGGGG
TAATCGCTTATCCCCATTGAGACCACGAA
Features (pLannotate 1.2.2; 6 found; start..end, strand, type, name):
    110..214     +  promoter       AmpR promoter: bla
    205..285     -  CDS            int (fragment): INT2_ECOLX - Protein inferred from homology: Swiss-Prot protein existence level 3. Putative integrase believed to be involved in the insertion of antibiotic resistance genes into plasmids and transposons. From Escherichia coli.
    373..429     +  CDS            GmR (fragment): gentamycin acetyltransferase; aacC1; confers resistance to gentamycin
    436..1224    +  CDS            aadA: S3AD_ECOLX - Experimental evidence at protein level: Swiss-Prot protein existence level 1. Mediates bacterial resistance to the antibiotics streptomycin and spectinomycin. From Escherichia coli.
   1398..1986    +  rep_origin     ori: high-copy-number ColE1/pMB1/pBR322/pUC origin of replication
   2169..2218    +  CDS            lacI (fragment): lac repressor; lacI; The lac repressor binds to the lac operator to inhibit transcription in E. coli. This inhibition can be relieved by adding lactose or isopropyl-β-D-thiogalactopyranoside (IPTG).
