[The description below was written by a language model from this plasmid's Addgene catalogue record and pLannotate feature annotations shown in this document.]
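Description:
pFTK028 is a level 0 (LVL0) part plasmid from the Fungal Modular Cloning ToolKit, a synthetic biology collection for assembling genetic constructs for filamentous fungi. It is built on the pAGM1251 entry backbone and is very small, about 2.3 kb. Propagation is in E. coli from a high-copy ColE1/pUC-type origin of replication. Selection is with spectinomycin, through an aadA aminoglycoside adenylyltransferase gene that appears to be driven by an upstream bla (AmpR) promoter. The short integrase and gentamicin acetyltransferase fragments annotated next to aadA are most likely remnants of the integron-derived cassette from which the resistance marker was taken, not functional genes. The small lacI fragment near the end of the sequence likewise looks like backbone residue.

The stored part is listed as "1xQUAS UAS (for fusion)", a single copy of a QUAS upstream activating sequence. QUAS elements are the binding sites of the QF transcriptional activator from the Neurospora qa gene cluster. Such a part is normally placed upstream of a core promoter to make a synthetic promoter that responds to a QF-based transcription factor. The "for fusion" label suggests it is meant to be joined to another promoter element during assembly, although the record does not give the overhangs or the position it occupies in the assembly standard. The automated annotation did not detect the QUAS element, so its exact location is not shown in the feature table, and the cloning sites are recorded as unknown. As a part vector it carries no fungal selection marker or complete expression unit. It serves as a donor of the regulatory element for higher-level modular assemblies of tunable or orthogonal gene expression systems in Penicillium, Aspergillus and related fungi.
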