Addgene plasmid #171300: pFTK028
Purpose: Part Plasmid Entry Vector (LVL0) from the Fungal Modular Cloning ToolKit.
Depositing lab: Arnold Driessen. Depositing organization: University of Groningen. Publication: Modular Synthetic Biology Toolkit for Filamentous Fungi. Mozsik L, Pohl C, Meyer V, Bovenberg RAL, Nygard Y, Driessen AJM. ACS Synth Biol. 2021 Nov 2. doi: 10.1021/acssynbio.1c00260. PubMed 34726388.
Backbone
  Vector backbone: pAGM1251
  Vector type: Bacterial Expression, Yeast Expression, Synthetic Biology
Growth in bacteria
  Bacterial resistance: Spectinomycin, 50 μg/mL
  Growth temperature: 37°C
  Growth strain: DH5alpha
  Copy number: High Copy
Gene/Insert
  Gene/Insert name: 1xQUAS UAS (for fusion)
  Species: Penicillium, Aspergillus, or other fungal sources
  Mutation: n/a
  Cloning method: Restriction Enzyme; 5′ cloning site Unknown (unknown if destroyed)
Terms and licenses: Academic/Nonprofit Terms; Industry Terms: Not Available to Industry
How to cite: pFTK028 was a gift from Arnold Driessen (Addgene plasmid # 171300 ; http://n2t.net/addgene:171300 ; RRID:Addgene_171300)
